>Addgene plasmid #62785 | mTagBFP2-MCAK-C-7 | addgene full sequence | sequence record 273036 | Addgene NGS Result
AGGTAACTGGCTTCAGCAGAGCGCAGATACCAAATACTGTTCTTCTAGTGTAGCCGTAGTTAGGCCACCA
CTTCAAGAACTCTGTAGCACCGCCTACATACCTCGCTCTGCTAATCCTGTTACCAGTGGCTGCTGCCAGT
GGCGATAAGTCGTGTCTTACCGGGTTGGACTCAAGACGATAGTTACCGGATAAGGCGCAGCGGTCGGGCT
GAACGGGGGGTTCGTGCACACAGCCCAGCTTGGAGCGAACGACCTACACCGAACTGAGATACCTACAGCG
TGAGCTATGAGAAAGCGCCACGCTTCCCGAAGGGAGAAAGGCGGACAGGTATCCGGTAAGCGGCAGGGTC
GGAACAGGAGAGCGCACGAGGGAGCTTCCAGGGGGAAACGCCTGGTATCTTTATAGTCCTGTCGGGTTTC
GCCACCTCTGACTTGAGCGTCGATTTTTGTGATGCTCGTCAGGGGGGCGGAGCCTATGGAAAAACGCCAG
CAACGCGGCCTTTTTACGGTTCCTGGCCTTTTGCTGGCCTTTTGCTCACATGTTCTTTCCTGCGTTATCC
CCTGATTCTGTGGATAACCGTATTACCGCCATGCATTAGTTATTAATAGTAATCAATTACGGGGTCATTA
GTTCATAGCCCATATATGGAGTTCCGCGTTACATAACTTACGGTAAATGGCCCGCCTGGCTGACCGCCCA
ACGACCCCCGCCCATTGACGTCAATAATGACGTATGTTCCCATAGTAACGCCAATAGGGACTTTCCATTG
ACGTCAATGGGTGGAGTATTTACGGTAAACTGCCCACTTGGCAGTACATCAAGTGTATCATATGCCAAGT
ACGCCCCCTATTGACGTCAATGACGGTAAATGGCCCGCCTGGCATTATGCCCAGTACATGACCTTATGGG
ACTTTCCTACTTGGCAGTACATCTACGTATTAGTCATCGCTATTACCATGGTGATGCGGTTTTGGCAGTA
CATCAATGGGCGTGGATAGCGGTTTGACTCACGGGGATTTCCAAGTCTCCACCCCATTGACGTCAATGGG
AGTTTGTTTTGGCACCAAAATCAACGGGACTTTCCAAAATGTCGTAACAACTCCGCCCCATTGACGCAAA
TGGGCGGTAGGCGTGTACGGTGGGAGGTCTATATAAGCAGAGCTGGTTTAGTGAACCGTCAGATCCGCTA
GCGCTACCGGTCGCCACCATGGTGTCTAAGGGCGAAGAGCTGATTAAGGAGAACATGCACATGAAGCTGT
ACATGGAGGGCACCGTGGACAACCATCACTTCAAGTGCACATCCGAGGGCGAAGGCAAGCCCTACGAGGG
CACCCAGACCATGAGAATCAAGGTGGTCGAGGGCGGCCCTCTCCCCTTCGCCTTCGACATCCTGGCTACT
AGCTTCCTCTACGGCAGCAAGACCTTCATCAACCACACCCAGGGCATCCCCGACTTCTTCAAGCAGTCCT
TCCCTGAGGGCTTCACATGGGAGAGAGTCACCACATACGAAGACGGGGGCGTGCTGACCGCTACCCAGGA
CACCAGCCTCCAGGACGGCTGCCTCATCTACAACGTCAAGATCAGAGGGGTGAACTTCACATCCAACGGC
CCTGTGATGCAGAAGAAAACACTCGGCTGGGAGGCCTTCACCGAGACGCTGTACCCCGCTGACGGCGGCC
TGGAAGGCAGAAACGACATGGCCCTGAAGCTCGTGGGCGGGAGCCATCTGATCGCAAACGCCAAGACCAC
ATATAGATCCAAGAAACCCGCTAAGAACCTCAAGATGCCTGGCGTCTACTATGTGGACTACAGACTGGAA
AGAATCAAGGAGGCCAACAACGAGACCTACGTCGAGCAGCACGAGGTGGCAGTGGCCAGATACTGCGACC
TCCCTAGCAAACTGGGGCACAAGCTTAATTCCGGAGCCGCTTCCGCCTCCATGGCCATGGACTCGTCGCT
TCAGGCCCGCCTGTTTCCCGGTCTCGCTATCAAGATCCAACGCAGTAATGGTTTAATTCACAGTGCCAAT
GTAAGGACTGTGAACTTGGAGAAATCCTGTGTTTCAGTGGAATGGGCAGAAGGAGGTGCCACAAAGGGCA
AAGAGATTGATTTTGATGATGTGGCTGCAATAAACCCAGAACTCTTACAGCTTCTTCCCTTACATCCGAA
GGACAATCTGCCCTTGCAGGAAAATGTAACAATCCAGAAACAAAAACGGAGATCCGTCAACTCCAAAATT
CCTGCTCCAAAAGAAAGTCTTCGAAGCCGCTCCACTCGCATGTCCACTGTCTCAGAGCTTCGCATCACGG
CTCAGGAGAATGACATGGAGGTGGAGCTGCCTGCAGCTGCAAACTCCCGCAAGCAGTTTTCAGTTCCTCC
TGCCCCCACTAGGCCTTCCTGCCCTGCAGTGGCTGAAATACCATTGAGGATGGTCAGCGAGGAGATGGAA
GAGCAAGTCCATTCCATCCGAGGCAGCTCTTCTGCAAACCCTGTGAACTCAGTTCGGAGGAAATCATGTC
TTGTGAAGGAAGTGGAAAAAATGAAGAACAAGCGAGAAGAGAAGAAGGCCCAGAACTCTGAAATGAGAAT
GAAGAGAGCTCAGGAGTATGACAGTAGTTTTCCAAACTGGGAATTTGCCCGAATGATTAAAGAATTTCGG
GCTACTTTGGAATGTCATCCACTTACTATGACTGATCCTATCGAAGAGCACAGAATATGTGTCTGTGTTA
GGAAACGCCCACTGAATAAGCAAGAATTGGCCAAGAAAGAAATTGATGTGATTTCCATTCCTAGCAAGTG
TCTCCTCTTGGTACATGAACCCAAGTTGAAAGTGGACTTAACAAAGTATCTGGAGAACCAAGCATTCTGC
TTTGACTTTGCATTTGATGAAACAGCTTCGAATGAAGTTGTCTACAGGTTCACAGCAAGGCCACTGGTAC
AGACAATCTTTGAAGGTGGAAAAGCAACTTGTTTTGCATATGGCCAGACAGGAAGTGGCAAGACACATAC
TATGGGCGGAGACCTCTCTGGGAAAGCCCAGAATGCATCCAAAGGGATCTATGCCATGGCCTCCCGGGAC
GTCTTCCTCCTGAAGAATCAACCCTGCTACCGGAAGTTGGGCCTGGAAGTCTATGTGACATTCTTCGAGA
TCTACAATGGGAAGCTGTTTGACCTGCTCAACAAGAAGGCCAAGCTGCGCGTGCTGGAGGACGGCAAGCA
ACAGGTGCAAGTGGTGGGGCTGCAGGAGCATCTGGTTAACTCTGCTGATGATGTCATCAAGATGATCGAC
ATGGGCAGCGCCTGCAGAACCTCTGGGCAGACATTTGCCAACTCCAATTCCTCCCGCTCCCACGCGTGCT
TCCAAATTATTCTTCGAGCTAAAGGGAGAATGCATGGCAAGTTCTCTTTGGTAGATCTGGCAGGGAATGA
GCGAGGCGCGGACACTTCCAGTGCTGACCGGCAGACCCGCATGGAGGGCGCAGAAATCAACAAGAGTCTC
TTAGCCCTGAAGGAGTGCATCAGGGCCCTGGGACAGAACAAGGCTCACACCCCGTTCCGTGAGAGCAAGC
TGACACAGGTGCTGAGGGACTCCTTCATTGGGGAGAACTCTAGGACTTGCATGATTGCCACGATCTCACC
AGGCATAAGCTCCTGTGAATATACTTTAAACACCCTGAGATATGCAGACAGGGTCAAGGAGCTGAGCCCC
CACAGTGGGCCCAGTGGAGAGCAGTTGATTCAAATGGAAACAGAAGAGATGGAAGCCTGCTCTAACGGGG
CGCTGATTCCAGGCAATTTATCCAAGGAAGAGGAGGAACTGTCTTCCCAGATGTCCAGCTTTAACGAAGC
CATGACTCAGATCAGGGAGCTGGAGGAGAAGGCTATGGAAGAGCTCAAGGAGATCATACAGCAAGGACCA
GACTGGCTTGAGCTCTCTGAGATGACCGAGCAGCCAGACTATGACCTGGAGACCTTTGTGAACAAAGCGG
AATCTGCTCTGGCCCAGCAAGCCAAGCATTTCTCAGCCCTGCGAGATGTCATCAAGGCCTTGCGCCTGGC
CATGCAGCTGGAAGAGCAGGCTAGCAGACAAATAAGCAGCAAGAAACGGCCCCAGTGACTCGAGCTCAAG
CTTCGAATTCTGCAGTCGACGGTACCGCGGGCCCGGGATCCACCGGATCTAGATAACTGATCATAATCAG
CCATACCACATTTGTAGAGGTTTTACTTGCTTTAAAAAACCTCCCACACCTCCCCCTGAACCTGAAACAT
AAAATGAATGCAATTGTTGTTGTTAACTTGTTTATTGCAGCTTATAATGGTTACAAATAAAGCAATAGCA
TCACAAATTTCACAAATAAAGCATTTTTTTCACTGCATTCTAGTTGTGGTTTGTCCAAACTCATCAATGT
ATCTTAACGCGTAAATTGTAAGCGTTAATATTTTGTTAAAATTCGCGTTAAATTTTTGTTAAATCAGCTC
ATTTTTTAACCAATAGGCCGAAATCGGCAAAATCCCTTATAAATCAAAAGAATAGACCGAGATAGGGT
[37 nt withheld, positions 4549-4585]
AAAGAACGTGGACTCCAACGTCAAAGG
[49 nt withheld, positions 4613-4661]
T
[91 nt withheld, positions 4663-4753]
G
[124 nt withheld, positions 4755-4878]
CAGGTGGCACTTTTCGGGGAAATGTGCGCGGAACCCCTATTTGTTTATTTTTCTAAATACATTCAAATAT
GTATCCGCTCATGAGACAATAACCCTGATAAATGCTTCAATAATATTGAAAAAGGAAGAGTCCTGAGGCG
GAAAGAACCAGCTGTGGAATGTGTGTCAGTTAGGGTGTGGAAAGTCCCCAGGCTCCCCAGCAGGCAGAAG
TATGCAAAGCATGCATCTCAATTAGTCAGCAACCAGGTGTGGAAAGTCCCCAGGCTCCCCAGCAGGCAGA
AGTATGCAAAGCATGCATCTCAATTAGTCAGCAACCATAGTCCCGCCCCTAACTCCGCCCATCCCGCCCC
TAACTCCGCCCAGTTCCGCCCATTCTCCGCCCCATGGCTGACTAATTTTTTTTATTTATGCAGAGGCCGA
GGCCGCCTCGGCCTCTGAGCTATTCCAGAAGTAGTGAGGAGGCTTTTTTGGAGGCCTAGGCTTTTGCAAA
GATCGATCAAGAGACAGGATGAGGATCGTTTCGCATGATTGAACAAGATGGATTGCACGCAGGTTCTCCG
GCCGCTTGGGTGGAGAGGCTATTCGGCTATGACTGGGCACAACAGACAATCGGCTGCTCTGATGCCGCCG
TGTTCCGGCTGTCAGCGCAGGGGCGCCCGGTTCTTTTTGTCAAGACCGACCTGTCCGGTGCCCTGAATGA
ACTGCAAGACGAGGCAGCGCGGCTATCGTGGCTGGCCACGACGGGCGTTCCTTGCGCAGCTGTGCTCGAC
GTTGTCACTGAAGCGGGAAGGGACTGGCTGCTATTGGGCGAAGTGCCGGGGCAGGATCTCCTGTCATCTC
ACCTTGCTCCTGCCGAGAAAGTATCCATCATGGCTGATGCAATGCGGCGGCTGCATACGCTTGATCCGGC
TACCTGCCCATTCGACCACCAAGCGAAACATCGCATCGAGCGAGCACGTACTCGGATGGAAGCCGGTCTT
GTCGATCAGGATGATCTGGACGAAGAGCATCAGGGGCTCGCGCCAGCCGAACTGTTCGCCAGGCTCAAGG
CGAGCATGCCCGACGGCGAGGATCTCGTCGTGACCCATGGCGATGCCTGCTTGCCGAATATCATGGTGGA
AAATGGCCGCTTTTCTGGATTCATCGACTGTGGCCGGCTGGGTGTGGCGGACCGCTATCAGGACATAGCG
TTGGCTACCCGTGATATTGCTGAAGAGCTTGGCGGCGAATGGGCTGACCGCTTCCTCGTGCTTTACGGTA
TCGCCGCTCCCGATTCGCAGCGCATCGCCTTCTATCGCCTTCTTGACGAGTTCTTCTGAGCGGGACTCTG
GGGTTCGAAATGACCGACCAAGCGACGCCCAACCTGCCATCACGAGATTTCGATTCCACCGCCGCCTTCT
ATGAAAGGTTGGGCTTCGGAATCGTTTTCCGGGACGCCGGCTGGATGATCCTCCAGCGCGGGGATCTCAT
GCTGGAGTTCTTCGCCCACCCTAGGGGGAGGCTAACTGAAACACGGAAGGAGACAATACCGGAAGGAACC
CGCGCTATGACGGCAATAAAAAGACAGAATAAAACGCACGGTGTTGGGTCGTTTGTTCATAAACGCGGGG
TTCGGTCCCAGGGCTGGCACTCTGTCGATACCCCACCGAGACCCCATTGGGGCCAATACGCCCGCGTTTC
TTCCTTTTCCCCACCCCACCCCCCAAGTTCGGGTGAAGGCCCAGGGCTCGCAGCCAACGTCGGGGCGGCA
GGCCCTGCCATAGCCTCAGGTTACTCATATATACTTTAGATTGATTTAAAACTTCATTTTTAATTTAAAA
GGATCTAGGTGAAGATCCTTTTTGATAATCTCATGACCAAAATCCCTTAACGTGAGTTTTCGTTCCACTG
AGCGTCAGACCCCGTAGAAAAGATCAAAGGATCTTCTTGAGATCCTTTTTTTCTGCGCGTAATCTGCTGC
TTGCAAACAAAAAAACCACCGCTACCAGCGGTGGTTTGTTTGCCGGATCAAGAGCTACCAACTCTTTTTC
CGA
Features (pLannotate 1.2.2; 15 found; start..end, strand, type, name):
    657..960     +  enhancer       CMV enhancer: human cytomegalovirus immediate early enhancer
    961..1164    +  promoter       CMV promoter: human cytomegalovirus (CMV) immediate early promoter
   1209..1919    +  CDS            mTagBFP2: mTagBFP2 is a basic (constitutively fluorescent) blue fluorescent protein published in 2011, derived from Entacmaea quadricolor. It is reported to be a very rapidly-maturing monomer with very low acid sensitivity.
   1941..4115    +  CDS            KIF2C: KIF2C_HUMAN - Also known as KNSL6. Experimental evidence at protein level: Swiss-Prot protein existence level 1. In complex with KIF18B, constitutes the major microtubule plus-end depolymerizing activity in mitotic cells (PubMed:21820309). Regulates the turnover of microtubules at the kinetochore and functions in chromosome segregation during mitosis (PubMed:19060894). Plays a role in chromosome congression and is required for the lateral to end- on conversion of the chromosome-microtubule attachment (PubMed:23891108). From Homo sapiens (Human).
   4119..4171    +  misc_feature   MCS: multiple cloning site
   4188..4272    +  CDS            large T antigen (fragment): large T antigen from SV40 (simian virus 40)
   4295..4416    +  polyA_signal   SV40 poly(A) signal: SV40 polyadenylation signal
   4450..4878    -  rep_origin     f1 ori (sequence partly withheld): f1 bacteriophage origin of replication; arrow indicates direction of (+) strand synthesis
   4905..5009    +  promoter       AmpR promoter: bla
   5011..5368    +  promoter       SV40 promoter: SV40 enhancer and early promoter
   5403..6197    +  CDS            NeoR/KanR: aminoglycoside phosphotransferase from Tn5; aph(3')-II (or nptII); confers resistance to neomycin, kanamycin, and G418 (Geneticin®)
   6218..6370    +  CDS            ble (fragment): BLE_KLEPN - Experimental evidence at protein level: Swiss-Prot protein existence level 1. Binding protein with a strong affinity to the bleomycin family of antibiotics. Binds to CL990; an antimitotic-antibiotic compound. From Klebsiella pneumoniae.
   6429..6476    +  polyA_signal   HSV TK poly(A) signal: herpes simplex virus thymidine kinase polyadenylation signal (Cole and Stacy, 1985)
   6567..6583    -  polyA_signal   bGH poly(A) signal (fragment): bovine growth hormone polyadenylation signal
   6805..482     +  rep_origin     ori (across the origin): high-copy-number ColE1/pMB1/pBR322/pUC origin of replication
