[The description below was written by a language model from this plasmid's Addgene catalogue record and pLannotate feature annotations shown in this document.]
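Description:
mTagBFP2-MCAK-C-7 is a mammalian expression plasmid of about 6.9 kb built on a C1-type fluorescent protein cloning vector. It encodes human mitotic centromere-associated kinesin (MCAK, gene KIF2C) fused to the blue fluorescent protein mTagBFP2. The CMV immediate early enhancer and promoter drive a single open reading frame. In it, mTagBFP2 sits at the N terminus, followed after a short gap in the annotation, presumably a linker, by the full KIF2C coding sequence, recorded as carrying no mutation. Remnants of the multiple cloning site and an SV40 polyadenylation signal lie downstream. mTagBFP2 is a monomeric, rapidly maturing, acid-tolerant blue protein derived from Entacmaea quadricolor, with excitation and emission maxima listed as 399 and 456 nm.

The plasmid is propagated in E. coli at high copy from a ColE1/pUC-type origin. An f1 origin is also present, which would allow single-stranded DNA production. A single Tn5 aminoglycoside phosphotransferase gene (NeoR/KanR) serves both hosts. The bacterial bla promoter drives it for kanamycin selection in bacteria, and the SV40 enhancer/early promoter drives it in mammalian cells, where it permits G418 selection of stable lines; it is terminated by the HSV TK polyadenylation signal. The short large T antigen, ble and bGH poly(A) fragments in the annotation are probably partial matches to backbone sequence rather than functional elements.

KIF2C is a microtubule-depolymerizing kinesin that regulates microtubule turnover at kinetochores and plus ends during chromosome segregation. The construct is catalogued as a localization marker for microtubules and kinesin, suited to fluorescence imaging of MCAK distribution in transfected mammalian cells, including alongside green or red reporters.
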