Addgene plasmid #62785: mTagBFP2-MCAK-C-7
Purpose: Localization: Microtubules/Kinesin, C1 Cloning Vector, Excitation:399, Emission:456
Depositing lab: Michael Davidson. Depositing organization: Florida State University, Tallahassee.
Backbone
  Vector backbone: C1 Cloning Vector
  Vector type: Mammalian Expression
  Selectable markers: Neomycin (select with G418)
Growth in bacteria
  Bacterial resistance: Kanamycin, 50 μg/mL
  Growth temperature: 37°C
  Growth strain: DH5alpha
  Copy number: High Copy
Gene/Insert
  Gene/Insert name: MCAK (alt name: Mitotic Centromere-Associated Kinesin)
  Species: H. sapiens (human)
  Mutation: none
  Entrez Gene: KIF2C (a.k.a. CT139, KNSL6, MCAK)
  Promoter: CMV
  Tag / fusion protein: mTagBFP2 (N terminal on backbone)
  Cloning method: Unknown
  Sequencing primers: 5′ CMV-F; 3′ SV40pA-R
Terms and licenses: Academic/Nonprofit Terms; Industry Terms
How to cite: mTagBFP2-MCAK-C-7 was a gift from Michael Davidson (Addgene plasmid # 62785 ; http://n2t.net/addgene:62785 ; RRID:Addgene_62785)
